Addgene plasmid #185980: pKIF1C_P176L-GFP
Purpose: Mammalian expression of human KIF1C with P176L mutation and GFP tag.
Depositing lab: Anne Straube. Depositing organization: University of Warwick. Publication: Force generation of KIF1C is impaired by pathogenic mutations. Siddiqui N, Roth D, Toleikis A, Zwetsloot AJ, Cross RA, Straube A. Curr Biol. 2022 Sep 12;32(17):3862-3870.e6. doi: 10.1016/j.cub.2022.07.029. Epub 2022 Aug 11. PubMed 35961316.
Backbone
  Vector backbone: pEGFP-N1
  Vector type: Mammalian Expression
  Selectable markers: Neomycin (select with G418)
Growth in bacteria
  Bacterial resistance: Kanamycin, 50 μg/mL
  Growth temperature: 37°C
  Growth strain: DH5alpha
  Copy number: High Copy
Gene/Insert
  Gene/Insert name: KIF1C (alt names: SAX2; KIAA0706; LTXS1)
  Species: H. sapiens (human)
  Mutation: P176L - mutation causing HSP (SPG58)
  Entrez Gene: KIF1C (a.k.a. LTXS1, SATX2, SAX2, SPAX2, SPG58)
  Promoter: CMV
  Tag / fusion protein: eGFP (C terminal on insert)
  Cloning method: Restriction Enzyme; 5′ cloning site EcoRI (not destroyed); 3′ cloning site BamHI (not destroyed)
  Sequencing primers: 5′ ggaggtctatataagcagag
Terms and licenses: Academic/Nonprofit Terms; Industry Terms: Not Available to Industry
How to cite: pKIF1C_P176L-GFP was a gift from Anne Straube (Addgene plasmid # 185980 ; http://n2t.net/addgene:185980 ; RRID:Addgene_185980)
