[The description below was written by a language model from this plasmid's Addgene catalogue record and pLannotate feature annotations shown in this document.]
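Description:
pKIF1C_P176L-GFP is a mammalian expression plasmid of about 8 kb built on the pEGFP-N1 backbone. It carries the human kinesin-3 motor KIF1C with a P176L substitution, fused at its C terminus to EGFP. The KIF1C coding sequence was inserted between the EcoRI and BamHI sites of the multiple cloning site, both of which are retained. It lies directly downstream of the human cytomegalovirus immediate-early enhancer and promoter, which drive strong constitutive transcription in mammalian cells. EGFP follows in the same orientation after a short linker, and the transcript is terminated by the SV40 polyadenylation signal.

The plasmid is propagated in E. coli through a high-copy ColE1/pUC-type origin, and an f1 phage origin is also present. One Tn5 aminoglycoside phosphotransferase (NeoR/KanR) gene serves both hosts. A bacterial bla-type promoter expresses it for kanamycin selection in bacteria, while the adjacent SV40 enhancer/early promoter, with the HSV TK polyadenylation signal downstream, expresses it for G418 selection in transfected mammalian cells. The short annotated fragments of ble, bGH poly(A) and SV40 large T antigen appear to be backbone remnants or partial matches rather than functional elements.

The record describes P176L as a pathogenic mutation causing hereditary spastic paraplegia (SPG58). The construct is intended for expressing the fluorescently tagged mutant motor in mammalian cells. The associated study examined how disease mutations impair KIF1C force generation, so the GFP fusion would suit visualising the mutant motor's localisation and motility.
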