Features (pLannotate 1.2.2; 15 found; start..end, strand, type, name):
     74..868     +  CDS            NeoR/KanR: aminoglycoside phosphotransferase from Tn5; aph(3')-II (or nptII); confers resistance to neomycin, kanamycin, and G418 (Geneticin®)
    889..1041    +  CDS            ble (fragment): BLE_KLEPN - Experimental evidence at protein level: Swiss-Prot protein existence level 1. Binding protein with a strong affinity to the bleomycin family of antibiotics. Binds to CL990; an antimitotic-antibiotic compound. From Klebsiella pneumoniae.
   1100..1147    +  polyA_signal   HSV TK poly(A) signal: herpes simplex virus thymidine kinase polyadenylation signal (Cole and Stacy, 1985)
   1238..1254    -  polyA_signal   bGH poly(A) signal (fragment): bovine growth hormone polyadenylation signal
   1476..2064    +  rep_origin     ori: high-copy-number ColE1/pMB1/pBR322/pUC origin of replication
   2239..2542    +  enhancer       CMV enhancer: human cytomegalovirus immediate early enhancer
   2543..2746    +  promoter       CMV promoter: human cytomegalovirus (CMV) immediate early promoter
   2769..2814    +  misc_feature   MCS (fragment): multiple cloning site
   2820..6128    +  CDS            KIF1C: KIF1C_HUMAN - Also known as KIAA0706. Experimental evidence at protein level: Swiss-Prot protein existence level 1. Motor required for the retrograde transport of Golgi vesicles to the endoplasmic reticulum. Has a microtubule plus end-directed motility. From Homo sapiens (Human).
   6147..6866    +  CDS            EGFP: the original enhanced GFP (Yang et al., 1996) mammalian codon-optimized
   6883..6966    +  CDS            large T antigen (fragment): large T antigen from SV40 (simian virus 40)
   6989..7110    +  polyA_signal   SV40 poly(A) signal: SV40 polyadenylation signal
   7144..7572    -  rep_origin     f1 ori (sequence partly withheld): f1 bacteriophage origin of replication; arrow indicates direction of (+) strand synthesis
   7599..7703    +  promoter       AmpR promoter: bla
   7705..39      +  promoter       SV40 promoter (across the origin): SV40 enhancer and early promoter
>Addgene plasmid #185980 | pKIF1C_P176L-GFP | addgene full sequence | sequence record 366169 | Addgene NGS Result
TAGTGAGGAGGCTTTTTTGGAGGCCTAGGCTTTTGCAAAGATCGATCAAGAGACAGGATGAGGATCGTTT
CGCATGATTGAACAAGATGGATTGCACGCAGGTTCTCCGGCCGCTTGGGTGGAGAGGCTATTCGGCTATG
ACTGGGCACAACAGACAATCGGCTGCTCTGATGCCGCCGTGTTCCGGCTGTCAGCGCAGGGGCGCCCGGT
TCTTTTTGTCAAGACCGACCTGTCCGGTGCCCTGAATGAACTGCAAGACGAGGCAGCGCGGCTATCGTGG
CTGGCCACGACGGGCGTTCCTTGCGCAGCTGTGCTCGACGTTGTCACTGAAGCGGGAAGGGACTGGCTGC
TATTGGGCGAAGTGCCGGGGCAGGATCTCCTGTCATCTCACCTTGCTCCTGCCGAGAAAGTATCCATCAT
GGCTGATGCAATGCGGCGGCTGCATACGCTTGATCCGGCTACCTGCCCATTCGACCACCAAGCGAAACAT
CGCATCGAGCGAGCACGTACTCGGATGGAAGCCGGTCTTGTCGATCAGGATGATCTGGACGAAGAGCATC
AGGGGCTCGCGCCAGCCGAACTGTTCGCCAGGCTCAAGGCGAGCATGCCCGACGGCGAGGATCTCGTCGT
GACCCATGGCGATGCCTGCTTGCCGAATATCATGGTGGAAAATGGCCGCTTTTCTGGATTCATCGACTGT
GGCCGGCTGGGTGTGGCGGACCGCTATCAGGACATAGCGTTGGCTACCCGTGATATTGCTGAAGAGCTTG
GCGGCGAATGGGCTGACCGCTTCCTCGTGCTTTACGGTATCGCCGCTCCCGATTCGCAGCGCATCGCCTT
CTATCGCCTTCTTGACGAGTTCTTCTGAGCGGGACTCTGGGGTTCGAAATGACCGACCAAGCGACGCCCA
ACCTGCCATCACGAGATTTCGATTCCACCGCCGCCTTCTATGAAAGGTTGGGCTTCGGAATCGTTTTCCG
GGACGCCGGCTGGATGATCCTCCAGCGCGGGGATCTCATGCTGGAGTTCTTCGCCCACCCTAGGGGGAGG
CTAACTGAAACACGGAAGGAGACAATACCGGAAGGAACCCGCGCTATGACGGCAATAAAAAGACAGAATA
AAACGCACGGTGTTGGGTCGTTTGTTCATAAACGCGGGGTTCGGTCCCAGGGCTGGCACTCTGTCGATAC
CCCACCGAGACCCCATTGGGGCCAATACGCCCGCGTTTCTTCCTTTTCCCCACCCCACCCCCCAAGTTCG
GGTGAAGGCCCAGGGCTCGCAGCCAACGTCGGGGCGGCAGGCCCTGCCATAGCCTCAGGTTACTCATATA
TACTTTAGATTGATTTAAAACTTCATTTTTAATTTAAAAGGATCTAGGTGAAGATCCTTTTTGATAATCT
CATGACCAAAATCCCTTAACGTGAGTTTTCGTTCCACTGAGCGTCAGACCCCGTAGAAAAGATCAAAGGA
TCTTCTTGAGATCCTTTTTTTCTGCGCGTAATCTGCTGCTTGCAAACAAAAAAACCACCGCTACCAGCGG
TGGTTTGTTTGCCGGATCAAGAGCTACCAACTCTTTTTCCGAAGGTAACTGGCTTCAGCAGAGCGCAGAT
ACCAAATACTGTTCTTCTAGTGTAGCCGTAGTTAGGCCACCACTTCAAGAACTCTGTAGCACCGCCTACA
TACCTCGCTCTGCTAATCCTGTTACCAGTGGCTGCTGCCAGTGGCGATAAGTCGTGTCTTACCGGGTTGG
ACTCAAGACGATAGTTACCGGATAAGGCGCAGCGGTCGGGCTGAACGGGGGGTTCGTGCACACAGCCCAG
CTTGGAGCGAACGACCTACACCGAACTGAGATACCTACAGCGTGAGCTATGAGAAAGCGCCACGCTTCCC
GAAGGGAGAAAGGCGGACAGGTATCCGGTAAGCGGCAGGGTCGGAACAGGAGAGCGCACGAGGGAGCTTC
CAGGGGGAAACGCCTGGTATCTTTATAGTCCTGTCGGGTTTCGCCACCTCTGACTTGAGCGTCGATTTTT
GTGATGCTCGTCAGGGGGGCGGAGCCTATGGAAAAACGCCAGCAACGCGGCCTTTTTACGGTTCCTGGCC
TTTTGCTGGCCTTTTGCTCACATGTTCTTTCCTGCGTTATCCCCTGATTCTGTGGATAACCGTATTACCG
CCATGCATTAGTTATTAATAGTAATCAATTACGGGGTCATTAGTTCATAGCCCATATATGGAGTTCCGCG
TTACATAACTTACGGTAAATGGCCCGCCTGGCTGACCGCCCAACGACCCCCGCCCATTGACGTCAATAAT
GACGTATGTTCCCATAGTAACGCCAATAGGGACTTTCCATTGACGTCAATGGGTGGAGTATTTACGGTAA
ACTGCCCACTTGGCAGTACATCAAGTGTATCATATGCCAAGTACGCCCCCTATTGACGTCAATGACGGTA
AATGGCCCGCCTGGCATTATGCCCAGTACATGACCTTATGGGACTTTCCTACTTGGCAGTACATCTACGT
ATTAGTCATCGCTATTACCATGGTGATGCGGTTTTGGCAGTACATCAATGGGCGTGGATAGCGGTTTGAC
TCACGGGGATTTCCAAGTCTCCACCCCATTGACGTCAATGGGAGTTTGTTTTGGCACCAAAATCAACGGG
ACTTTCCAAAATGTCGTAACAACTCCGCCCCATTGACGCAAATGGGCGGTAGGCGTGTACGGTGGGAGGT
CTATATAAGCAGAGCTGGTTTAGTGAACCGTCAGATCCGCTAGCGCTACCGGACTCAGATCTCGAGCTCA
AGCTTCGAATTCTGGAGCTATGGCTGGTGCCTCGGTGAAAGTGGCAGTGAGGGTTCGGCCCTTTAACGCC
CGTGAGACCAGCCAGGATGCCAAGTGTGTGGTCAGCATGCAGGGCAACACCACCTCCATCATCAATCCTA
AACAGAGCAAGGATGCCCCCAAAAGCTTCACCTTTGACTACTCCTACTGGTCACACACTTCGACGGAGGA
CCCCCAGTTTGCATCTCAGCAGCAAGTGTATCGGGACATCGGAGAAGAGATGCTGCTCCACGCCTTTGAA
GGCTACAACGTGTGCATCTTTGCCTATGGGCAGACCGGGGCTGGGAAATCCTATACCATGATGGGGCGAC
AGGAGCCAGGGCAGCAGGGCATCGTGCCCCAGCTCTGTGAGGACCTCTTCTCTCGCGTTAGTGAGAACCA
GAGTGCTCAGCTATCCTACTCTGTGGAGGTGTCTTACATGGAAATCTACTGTGAGCGGGTACGAGACCTC
TTGAACCCCAAGAGTCGGGGTTCTCTGCGGGTCCGGGAGCACCCCATCCTGGGCCTGTACGTGCAGGACC
TGTCCAAATTGGCTGTGACCTCCTACGCAGACATTGCTGACCTCATGGACTGTGGAAATAAAGCACGGAC
TGTGGCTGCCACCAACATGAATGAGACCAGCAGCCGTTCCCATGCCGTCTTTACCATCGTCTTCACACAG
CGCTGCCATGACCAGCTCACGGGGCTGGACTCGGAGAAGGTCAGTAAGATCAGTTTGGTGGACCTTGCTG
GGAGTGAGCGAGCCGACTCCTCAGGGGCCCGGGGCATGCGCCTGAAGGAAGGAGCCAACATCAATAAGTC
CCTGACTACACTAGGGAAAGTGATCTCGGCCCTTGCAGATATGCAATCAAAGAAGCGAAAGTCGGATTTT
ATCCCCTACAGGGACTCTGTGCTCACCTGGCTGCTCAAGGAAAATTTGGGGGGGAACTCACGCACAGCCA
TGATTGCAGCCCTGAGCCCTGCTGACATCAATTACGAGGAGACTCTCAGCACCCTCAGGTATGCTGACCG
CACCAAGCAAATCCGCTGCAATGCCATCATCAACGAGGACCCTAATGCCCGGCTGATTAGAGAGCTGCAG
GAGGAAGTAGCCCGGCTGCGGGAACTGCTGATGGCTCAGGGACTGTCAGCCTCTGCTCTGGAAGGCCTGA
AGACGGAAGAAGGGAGTGTCAGAGGCGCCCTGCCAGCTGTGTCATCTCCCCCAGCTCCAGTTTCACCCTC
ATCACCCACCACACATAATGGGGAGCTGGAGCCGTCATTCTCCCCCAACACGGAGTCCCAGATTGGGCCT
GAGGAAGCCATGGAGAGGCTGCAGGAGACAGAGAAGATTATAGCTGAGCTGAACGAGACATGGGAGGAGA
AGCTACGCAAGACAGAAGCCCTGAGGATGGAGAGAGAAGCATTGCTGGCTGAGATGGGGGTGGCCGTCCG
GGAGGATGGGGGAACTGTGGGCGTCTTCTCTCCAAAGAAGACTCCCCACCTGGTGAACCTGAACGAAGAC
CCTCTGATGTCTGAGTGTCTGCTCTACCACATCAAAGATGGCGTCACCAGGGTCGGCCAAGTAGATATGG
ACATCAAGCTGACCGGACAGTTCATTCGGGAGCAACACTGTCTGTTCCGGAGCATCCCCCAGCCAGATGG
AGAAGTGGTGGTCACTCTGGAGCCTTGTGAAGGAGCTGAGACATATGTGAATGGGAAGCTTGTGACGGAG
CCGCTGGTGCTGAAGTCAGGGAATAGGATTGTGATGGGCAAGAACCACGTTTTCCGCTTCAACCACCCGG
AGCAGGCAAGGCTGGAACGGGAACGAGGGGTCCCCCCACCCCCAGGACCGCCCTCTGAGCCAGTCGACTG
GAACTTTGCCCAGAAGGAACTGCTGGAGCAGCAAGGCATCGACATAAAGCTGGAAATGGAGAAGAGGCTG
CAGGATCTGGAGAATCAGTACCGGAAAGAAAAGGAAGAAGCCGATCTTCTGCTGGAGCAGCAGCGACTGT
ATGCAGACTCGGACAGCGGGGATGACTCTGACAAGCGCTCTTGTGAAGAGAGCTGGAGGCTCATCTCCTC
CTTGCGGGAGCAGCTGCCGCCCACCACGGTCCAGACCATTGTCAAACGCTGTGGTCTGCCCAGCAGTGGC
AAGCGCAGGGCCCCTCGCAGGGTTTATCAGATCCCCCAGCGACGCAGGCTGCAGGGCAAAGACCCCCGCT
GGGCCACCATGGCTGACCTGAAGATGCAGGCGGTGAAGGAGATCTGCTACGAGGTGGCCCTGGCTGACTT
CCGCCACGGGCGGGCTGAGATTGAGGCCCTGGCCGCCCTCAAGATGCGGGAGCTGTGTCGCACCTATGGC
AAGCCAGACGGCCCCGGAGACGCCTGGAGGGCTGTGGCCCGGGATGTCTGGGACACTGTAGGCGAGGAGG
AAGGAGGTGGAGCTGGCAGTGGTGGTGGCAGTGAGGAGGGAGCCCGAGGGGCGGAGGTGGAGGACCTCCG
GGCCCACATCGACAAGCTGACGGGGATTCTGCAGGAGGTGAAGCTGCAGAACAGCAGCAAGGACCGGGAG
CTGCAGGCCCTGCGGGACCGCATGCTCCGCATGGAGAGGGTCATCCCCCTGGCCCAGGATCATGAGGATG
AGAATGAAGAAGGTGGTGAGGTCCCCTGGGCCCCGCCTGAAGGATCAGAGGCAGCAGAGGAGGCAGCCCC
CAGTGACCGCATGCCGTCAGCCCGGCCCCCCTCGCCACCACTGTCAAGCTGGGAGCGGGTGTCACGGCTC
ATGGAGGAGGACCCTGCCTTCCGTCGTGGTCGTCTTCGCTGGCTCAAGCAGGAGCAGCTACGGCTGCAGG
GACTGCAGGGCTCTGGGGGCCGGGGCGGGGGGCTGCGCAGGCCCCCAGCCCGCTTTGTGCCCCCTCACGA
CTGCAAGCTACGCTTCCCCTTCAAGAGCAACCCCCAGCACCGGGAGTCTTGGCCAGGGATGGGGAGCGGG
GAGGCTCCAACTCCGCTCCAACCCCCTGAGGAGGTCACTCCCCATCCAGCCACCCCTGCCCGCCGGCCTC
CGAGTCCCCGAAGGTCCCACCATCCCCGCAGGAACTCCCTGGATGGAGGGGGCCGATCCCGGGGAGCGGG
TTCTGCACAGCCTGAACCCCAGCACTTCCAGCCCAAAAAGCACAACTCTTATCCCCAGCCACCCCAACCC
TACCCAGCCCAGCGGCCCCCAGGGCCCCGCTACCCCCCATACACTACTCCCCCACGAATGAGACGGCAGC
GTTCTGCCCCTGACCTCAAGGAGAGTGGGGCAGCTGTGGATCCACCGGTCGCCACCATGGTGAGCAAGGG
CGAGGAGCTGTTCACCGGGGTGGTGCCCATCCTGGTCGAGCTGGACGGCGACGTAAACGGCCACAAGTTC
AGCGTGTCCGGCGAGGGCGAGGGCGATGCCACCTACGGCAAGCTGACCCTGAAGTTCATCTGCACCACCG
GCAAGCTGCCCGTGCCCTGGCCCACCCTCGTGACCACCCTGACCTACGGCGTGCAGTGCTTCAGCCGCTA
CCCCGACCACATGAAGCAGCACGACTTCTTCAAGTCCGCCATGCCCGAAGGCTACGTCCAGGAGCGCACC
ATCTTCTTCAAGGACGACGGCAACTACAAGACCCGCGCCGAGGTGAAGTTCGAGGGCGACACCCTGGTGA
ACCGCATCGAGCTGAAGGGCATCGACTTCAAGGAGGACGGCAACATCCTGGGGCACAAGCTGGAGTACAA
CTACAACAGCCACAACGTCTATATCATGGCCGACAAGCAGAAGAACGGCATCAAGGTGAACTTCAAGATC
CGCCACAACATCGAGGACGGCAGCGTGCAGCTCGCCGACCACTACCAGCAGAACACCCCCATCGGCGACG
GCCCCGTGCTGCTGCCCGACAACCACTACCTGAGCACCCAGTCCGCCCTGAGCAAAGACCCCAACGAGAA
GCGCGATCACATGGTCCTGCTGGAGTTCGTGACCGCCGCCGGGATCACTCTCGGCATGGACGAGCTGTAC
AAGTAAAGCGGCCGCGACTCTAGATCATAATCAGCCATACCACATTTGTAGAGGTTTTACTTGCTTTAAA
AAACCTCCCACACCTCCCCCTGAACCTGAAACATAAAATGAATGCAATTGTTGTTGTTAACTTGTTTATT
GCAGCTTATAATGGTTACAAATAAAGCAATAGCATCACAAATTTCACAAATAAAGCATTTTTTTCACTGC
ATTCTAGTTGTGGTTTGTCCAAACTCATCAATGTATCTTAAGGCGTAAATTGTAAGCGTTAATATTTTGT
TAAAATTCGCGTTAAATTTTTGTTAAATCAGCTCATTTTTTAACCAATAGGCCGAAATCGGCAAAATCCC
TTATAAATCAAAAGAATAGACCGAGATAGGGT
[37 nt withheld, positions 7243-7279]
AAAGAACGTGGACTCCAACGTCAAAGG
[49 nt withheld, positions 7307-7355]
T
[91 nt withheld, positions 7357-7447]
G
[124 nt withheld, positions 7449-7572]
CAGGTGGCACTTTTCGGGGAAATGTGCGCGGAACCCCTATTTGTTTATTTTTCTAAATACATTCAAATAT
GTATCCGCTCATGAGACAATAACCCTGATAAATGCTTCAATAATATTGAAAAAGGAAGAGTCCTGAGGCG
GAAAGAACCAGCTGTGGAATGTGTGTCAGTTAGGGTGTGGAAAGTCCCCAGGCTCCCCAGCAGGCAGAAG
TATGCAAAGCATGCATCTCAATTAGTCAGCAACCAGGTGTGGAAAGTCCCCAGGCTCCCCAGCAGGCAGA
AGTATGCAAAGCATGCATCTCAATTAGTCAGCAACCATAGTCCCGCCCCTAACTCCGCCCATCCCGCCCC
TAACTCCGCCCAGTTCCGCCCATTCTCCGCCCCATGGCTGACTAATTTTTTTTATTTATGCAGAGGCCGA
GGCCGCCTCGGCCTCTGAGCTATTCCAGAAG
